>Addgene plasmid #193422 | pNC-BiFC-Vnn | addgene full sequence | sequence record 379633 | Addgene NGS Result
TGGCAGGATATATTGTGGTGTAAACAAATTGACGCTTAGACAACTTAATAACACATTGCGGACGTTTTTA
ATGTACTGAATTAACGCCGAATTAATTCGAGCTCGGATCTGATAATTTATTTGAAAATTCATAAGAAAAG
CAAACGTTACATGAATTGATGAAACAATACAAAGACAGATAAAGCCACGCACATTTAGGATATTGGCCGA
GATTACTGAATATTGAGTAAGATCACGGAATTTCTGACAGGAGCATGTCTTCAATTCAGCCCAAATGGCA
GTTGAAATACTCAAACCGCCCCATATGCAGGAGCGGATCATTCATTGTTTGTTTGGTTGCCTTTGCCAAC
ATGGGAGTCCAAGATTCTGCAGTCAAATCTCGGTGACGGGCAGGACCGGACGGGGCGGTACCTCACTTGT
ACAGCTCGTCCATGCCGAGAGTAATTCCAGCAGCTGTAACAAATTCCAAAAGAACCATGTGATCTCTCTT
TTCATTAGGGTCTTTAGACAACTTAGATTGAGTAGACAAATAGTGGTTATCAGGCAAAAGAACTGGTCCA
TCACCAATAGGAGTATTTTGCTGATAATGATCAGCCAATTGAACTCCACCATCTTCAATATTATGTCTAA
TCTTAAAATTAGCTTTAATTCCATTCTTTTGTTTATCAGCAGTAATATAAACATTATCTGAAAAGTAATT
ATACTCCAACTTATGACCCAAAATATTTCCATCTTCTTTAAAGTCAATACCCTTCAACTCAATTCTATTA
ACCAAAGTATCTCCTTCAAACTTCACTTCAGCTCTAGTCTTATAATTTCCATCGTCCTTAAAGAAGATAG
TTCTCTCTTGAACATATCCTTCAGGCATAGCAGACTTAAAGAAATCATGTTGTTTCATGTGGTCAGGGTA
TCTAGCAAAACATTGAACTCCCCAAGACAAAGTTGTCACAAGAGTCGGCCAAGGAACCGGCAACTTTCCA
GTTGTACAAATAAACTTCAAAGTGAGCTTTCCATAAGTAGCATCTCCCTCACCCTCACCACTAACAGAAA
ACTTATGTCCATTAACGTCGCCATCCAATTCAACAAGAATAGGCACAACTCCAGTAAACAGCTCCTCGCC
CTTGCTCACTGAGAAAGATGAACTGTGGAACACGAAGTAGATGATAAGGAACAAACTGTTGAGAAGCAAC
ATATACAGGAATATCTTCAGAATCTTAGGGTTCCGCTTACTCATTCGCGATTTGGTGTATCGAGATTGGT
TATGAAATTCAGATGCTAGTGTAATGTATTGGTAATTTGGGAAGATATAATAGGAAGCAAGGCTATTTAT
CCATTTCTGAAAAGGCGAAATGGCGTCACCGCGAGCGTCACGCGCATTCCGTTCTTGCTGTAAAGCGTTG
TTTGGTACACTTTTGACTAGCGAGGCTTGGCGTGTCAGCGTATCTATTCAAAAGTCGTTAATGGCTGCGG
ATCAAGAAAAAGTTGGAATAGAAACAGAATACCCGCGAAATTCAGGCCCGGTTGCCATGTCCTACACGCC
GAAATAAACGACCAAATTAGTAGAAAAATAAAAACTGACTCGGATACTTACGTCACGTCTTGCGCACTGA
TTTGAAAAATCTCAGAATTCCAATCCCACAAAAATCTGAGCTTAACAGCACAGTTGCTCCTCTCAGAGCA
GAATCGGGTATTCAACACCCTCATATCAACTACTACGTTGTGTATAACGGTCCACATGCCGGTATATACG
ATGACTGGGGTTGTACAAAGGCGGCAACAAACGGCGTTCCCGGAGTTGCACACAAGAAATTTGCCACTAT
TACAGAGGCAAGAGCAGCAGCTGACGCGTACACAACAAGTCAGCAAACAGACAGGTTGAACTTCATCCCC
AAAGGAGAAGCTCAACTCAAGCCCAAGAGCTTTGCTAAGGCCCTAACAAGCCCACCAAAGCAAAAAGCCC
ACTGGCTCACGCTAGGAACCAAAAGGCCCAGCAGTGATCCAGCCCCAAAAGAGATCTCCTTTGCCCCGGA
GATTACAATGGACGATTTCCTCTATCTTTACGATCTAGGAAGGAAGTTCGAAGGTGAAGGTGACGACACT
ATGTTCACCACTGATAATGAGAAGGTTAGCCTCTTCAATTTCAGAAAGAATGCTGACCCACAGATGGTTA
GAGAGGCCTACGCAGCAGGTCTCATCAAGACGATCTACCCGAGTAACAATCTCCAGGAGATCAAATACCT
TCCCAAGAAGGTTAAAGATGCAGTCAAAAGATTCAGGACTAATTGCATCAAGAACACAGAGAAAGACATA
TTTCTCAAGATCAGAAGTACTATTCCAGTATGGACGATTCAAGGCTTGCTTCATAAACCAAGGCAAGTAA
TAGAGATTGGAGTCTCTAAAAAGGTAGTTCCTACTGAATCTAAGGCCATGCATGGAGTCTAAGATTCAAA
TCGAGGATCTAACAGAACTCGCCGTGAAGACTGGCGAACAGTTCATACAGAGTCTTTTACGACTCAATGA
CAAGAAGAAAATCTTCGTCAACATGGTGGAGCACGACACTCTGGTCTACTCCAAAAATGTCAAAGATACA
GTCTCAGAAGACCAAAGGGCTATTGAGACTTTTCAACAAAGGATAATTTCGGGAAACCTCCTCGGATTCC
ATTGCCCAGCTATCTGTCACTTCATCGAAAGGACAGTAGAAAAGGAAGGTGGCTCCTACAAATGCCATCA
TTGCGATAAAGGAAAGGCTATCATTCAAGATCTCTCTGCCGACAGTGGTCCCAAAGATGGACCCCCACCC
ACGAGGAGCATCGTGGAAAAAGAAGACGTTCCAACCACGTCTTCAAAGCAAGTGGATTGATGTGACATCT
CCACTGACGTAAGGGATGACGCACAATCCCACTATCCTTCGCAAGACCCTTCCTCTATATAAGGAAGTTC
ATTTCATTTGGAGAGGACACGCTCGAGTATAAGAGCTCTATTTTTACAACAATTACCAACAACAACAAAC
AACAAACAACATTACAATTACATTTACAATTACAATGGTGAGCAAGGGCGAGGAGCTGTTCACCGGGGTG
GTGCCCATCCTGGTCGAGCTGGACGGCGACGTAAACGGCCACAAGTTCAGCGTGTCCGGCGAGGGCGAGG
GCGATGCCACCTACGGCAAGCTGACCCTGAAGCTGATCTGCACCACCGGCAAGCTGCCCGTGCCCTGGCC
CACCCTCGTGACCACCCTGGGCTACGGCCTGCAGTGCTTCGCCCGCTACCCCGACCACATGAAGCAGCAC
GACTTCTTCAAGTCCGCCATGCCCGAAGGCTACGTCCAGGAGCGCACCATCTTCTTCAAGGACGACGGCA
ACTACAAGACCCGCGCCGAGGTGAAGTTCGAGGGCGACACCCTGGTGAACCGCATCGAGCTGAAGGGCAT
CGACTTCAAGGAGGACGGCAACATCCTGGGGCACAAGCTGGAGTACAACTACAACAGCCACAACGTCTAT
ATCACCGCCGACAAGCAGAAGAACGGCATCAAGGCCAACTTCAAGATCCGCCACAACATCGAGGACGGCG
GCGTGCAGCTCGCCGACCACTACCAGCAGAACACCCCCATCGGCGACGGCCCCGTGCTGCTGCCCGACAA
CCACTACCTGAGCTACCAGTCCAAGCTGAGCAAAGGAGCCAGTGGAGGTGGGTCAGAGTGGTCTCTGTCC
AGTCCTGGCCTCGTCGGCCATTCTCGACTAAGTTGGCAGCATCACCCGACGCACTTTGCGCCGAATAAAT
ACCTGTGACGGAAGATCACTTCGCAGAATAAATAAATCCTGGTGTCCCTGTTGATACCGGGAAGCCCTGG
GCCAACTTTTGGCGAAAATGAGACGTTGATCGGCACGTAAGAGGTTCCAACTTTCACCATAATGAAATAA
GATCACTACCGGGCGTATTTTTTGAGTTATCGAGATTTTCAGGAGCTAAGGAAGCTAAACTTTTGCTGAC
GAGAACAGGGACTGGTGAAATGCAGTTTAAGGTTTACACCTATAAAAGAGAGAGCCGTTATCGTCTGTTT
GTGGATGTACAGAGTGATATTATTGACACGCCTGGGCGACGGATGGTGATCCCCCTGGCCAGTGCACGTC
TGCTGTCAGATAAAGTCTCCCGTGAACTTTACCCGGTGGTGCATATCGGGGATGAAAGCTGGCGCATGAT
GACCACCGATATGGCCAGTGTGCCGGTATCCGTTATCGGGGAAGAAGTGGCTGATCTCAGCCACCGCGAA
AATGACATCAAAAACGCCATTAACCTGATGTTCTGGGGAATATAAATGTCAGGCTCCCTTATACACAGGG
CCAGTCTGGCCACTTGTGGTCTGCTGAGACCTAGTTAATCTAGACCCAAATAGGATCGTTCAAACATTTG
GCAATAAAGTTTCTTAAGATTGAATCCTGTTGCCGGTCTTGCGATGATTATCATATAATTTCTGTTGAAT
TACGTTAAGCATGTAATAATTAACATGTAATGCATGACGTTATTTATGAGATGGGTTTTTATGATTAGAG
TCCCGCAATTATACATTTAATACGCGATAGAAAACAAAATATAGCGCGCAAACTAGGATAAATTATCGCG
CGCGGTGTCATCTATGTTACTAGATCGTTAACGATATGTCGAGGCTCAGCAGGACCTGCAGGCATGCAAG
CTTGGCACTGGCCGTCGTTTTACAACGTCGTGACTGGGAAAACCCTGGCGTTACCCAACTTAATCGCCTT
GCAGCACATCCCCCTTTCGCCAGCTGGCGTAATAGCGAAGAGGCCCGCACCGATCGCCCTTCCCAACAGT
TGCGCAGCCTGAATGGCGAATGCTAGAGCAGCTTGAGCTTGGATCAGATTGTCGTTTCCCGCCTTCAGTT
TAAACTATCAGTGTTTGACAGGATATATTGGCGGGTAAACCTAAGAGAAAAGAGCGTTTATTAGAATAAT
CGGATATTTAAAAGGGCGTGAAAAGGTTTATCCGTTCGTCCATTTGTATGTGCATGCCAACCACAGGGTT
CCCCTCGGGATCAAAGTACTTTGATCCAACCCCTCCGCTGCTATAGTGCAGTCGGCTTCTGACGTTCAGT
GCAGCCGTCTTCTGAAAACGACATGTCGCACAAGTCCTAAGTTACGCGACAGGCTGCCGCCCTGCCCTTT
TCCTGGCGTTTTCTTGTCGCGTGTTTTAGTCGCATAAAGTAGAATACTTGCGACTAGAACCGGAGACATT
ACGCCATGAACAAGAGCGCCGCCGCTGGCCTGCTGGGCTATGCCCGCGTCAGCACCGACGACCAGGACTT
GACCAACCAACGGGCCGAACTGCACGCGGCCGGCTGCACCAAGCTGTTTTCCGAGAAGATCACCGGCACC
AGGCGCGACCGCCCGGAGCTGGCCAGGATGCTTGACCACCTACGCCCTGGCGACGTTGTGACAGTGACCA
GGCTAGACCGCCTGGCCCGCAGCACCCGCGACCTACTGGACATTGCCGAGCGCATCCAGGAGGCCGGCGC
GGGCCTGCGTAGCCTGGCAGAGCCGTGGGCCGACACCACCACGCCGGCCGGCCGCATGGTGTTGACCGTG
TTCGCCGGCATTGCCGAGTTCGAGCGTTCCCTAATCATCGACCGCACCCGGAGCGGGCGCGAGGCCGCCA
AGGCGCGAGGCGTGAAGTTTGGCCCCCGCCCTACCCTCACCCCGGCACAGATCGCGCACGCCCGCGAGCT
GATCGACCAGGAAGGCCGCACCGTGAAAGAGGCGGCTGCACTGCTTGGCGTGCATCGCTCGACCCTGTAC
CGCGCACTTGAGCGCAGCGAGGAAGTGACGCCCACCGAGGCCAGGCGGCGCGGTGCCTTCCGTGAGGACG
CATTGACCGAGGCCGACGCCCTGGCGGCCGCCGAGAATGAACGCCAAGAGGAACAAGCATGAAACCGCAC
CAGGACGGCCAGGACGAACCGTTTTTCATTACCGAAGAGATCGAGGCGGAGATGATCGCGGCCGGGTACG
TGTTCGAGCCGCCCGCGCACGTCTCAACCGTGCGGCTGCATGAAATCCTGGCCGGTTTGTCTGATGCCAA
GCTGGCGGCCTGGCCGGCGAGCTTGGCCGCTGAAGAAACCGAGCGCCGCCGTCTAAAAAGGTGATGTGTA
TTTGAGTAAAACAGCTTGCGTCATGCGGTCGCTGCGTATATGATGCGATGAGTAAATAAACAAATACGCA
AGGGGAACGCATGAAGGTTATCGCTGTACTTAACCAGAAAGGCGGGTCAGGCAAGACGACCATCGCAACC
CATCTAGCCCGCGCCCTGCAACTCGCCGGGGCCGATGTTCTGTTAGTCGATTCCGATCCCCAGGGCAGTG
CCCGCGATTGGGCGGCCGTGCGGGAAGATCAACCGCTAACCGTTGTCGGCATCGACCGCCCGACGATTGA
CCGCGACGTGAAGGCCATCGGCCGGCGCGACTTCGTAGTGATCGACGGAGCGCCCCAGGCGGCGGACTTG
GCTGTGTCCGCGATCAAGGCAGCCGACTTCGTGCTGATTCCGGTGCAGCCAAGCCCTTACGACATATGGG
CCACCGCCGACCTGGTGGAGCTGGTTAAGCAGCGCATTGAGGTCACGGATGGAAGGCTACAAGCGGCCTT
TGTCGTGTCGCGGGCGATCAAAGGCACGCGCATCGGCGGTGAGGTTGCCGAGGCGCTGGCCGGGTACGAG
CTGCCCATTCTTGAGTCCCGTATCACGCAGCGCGTGAGCTACCCAGGCACTGCCGCCGCCGGCACAACCG
TTCTTGAATCAGAACCCGAGGGCGACGCTGCCCGCGAGGTCCAGGCGCTGGCCGCTGAAATTAAATCAAA
ACTCATTTGAGTTAATGAGGTAAAGAGAAAATGAGCAAAAGCACAAACACGCTAAGTGCCGGCCGTCCGA
GCGCACGCAGCAGCAAGGCTGCAACGTTGGCCAGCCTGGCAGACACGCCAGCCATGAAGCGGGTCAACTT
TCAGTTGCCGGCGGAGGATCACACCAAGCTGAAGATGTACGCGGTACGCCAAGGCAAGACCATTACCGAG
CTGCTATCTGAATACATCGCGCAGCTACCAGAGTAAATGAGCAAATGAATAAATGAGTAGATGAATTTTA
GCGGCTAAAGGAGGCGGCATGGAAAATCAAGAACAACCAGGCACCGACGCCGTGGAATGCCCCATGTGTG
GAGGAACGGGCGGTTGGCCAGGCGTAAGCGGCTGGGTTGCCTGCCGGCCCTGCAATGGCACTGGAACCCC
CAAGCCCGAGGAATCGGCGTGAGCGGTCGCAAACCATCCGGCCCGGTACAAATCGGCGCGGCGCTGGGTG
ATGACCTGGTGGAGAAGTTGAAGGCGGCGCAGGCCGCCCAGCGGCAACGCATCGAGGCAGAAGCACGCCC
CGGTGAATCGTGGCAAGCGGCCGCTGATCGAATCCGCAAAGAATCCCGGCAACCGCCGGCAGCCGGTGCG
CCGTCGATTAGGAAGCCGCCCAAGGGCGACGAGCAACCAGATTTTTTCGTTCCGATGCTCTATGACGTGG
GCACCCGCGATAGTCGCAGCATCATGGACGTGGCCGTTTTCCGTCTGTCGAAGCGTGACCGACGAGCTGG
CGAGGTGATCCGCTACGAGCTTCCAGACGGGCACGTAGAGGTTTCCGCAGGGCCGGCGGGCATGGCCAGT
GTGTGGGATTACGACCTGGTACTGATGGCGGTTTCCCATCTAACCGAATCCATGAACCGATACCGGGAAG
GGAAGGGAGACAAGCCCGGCCGCGTGTTCCGTCCACACGTTGCGGACGTACTCAAGTTCTGCCGGCGAGC
CGATGGCGGAAAGCAGAAAGACGACCTGGTAGAAACCTGCATTCGGTTAAACACCACGCACGTTGCCATG
CAGCGTACGAAGAAGGCCAAGAACGGCCGCCTGGTGACGGTATCCGAGGGTGAAGCCTTGATTAGCCGCT
ACAAGATCGTAAAGAGCGAAACCGGGCGGCCGGAGTACATCGAGATCGAGCTAGCTGATTGGATGTACCG
CGAGATCACAGAAGGCAAGAACCCGGACGTGCTGACGGTTCACCCCGATTACTTTTTGATCGATCCCGGC
ATCGGCCGTTTTCTCTACCGCCTGGCACGCCGCGCCGCAGGCAAGGCAGAAGCCAGATGGTTGTTCAAGA
CGATCTACGAACGCAGTGGCAGCGCCGGAGAGTTCAAGAAGTTCTGTTTCACCGTGCGCAAGCTGATCGG
GTCAAATGACCTGCCGGAGTACGATTTGAAGGAGGAGGCGGGGCAGGCTGGCCCGATCCTAGTCATGCGC
TACCGCAACCTGATCGAGGGCGAAGCATCCGCCGGTTCCTAATGTACGGAGCAGATGCTAGGGCAAATTG
CCCTAGCAGGGGAAAAAGGTCGAAAAGGTCTCTTTCCTGTGGATAGCACGTACATTGGGAACCCAAAGCC
GTACATTGGGAACCGGAACCCGTACATTGGGAACCCAAAGCCGTACATTGGGAACCGGTCACACATGTAA
GTGACTGATATAAAAGAGAAAAAAGGCGATTTTTCCGCCTAAAACTCTTTAAAACTTATTAAAACTCTTA
AAACCCGCCTGGCCTGTGCATAACTGTCTGGCCAGCGCACAGCCGAAGAGCTGCAAAAAGCGCCTACCCT
TCGGTCGCTGCGCTCCCTACGCCCCGCCGCTTCGCGTCGGCCTATCGCGGCCGCTGGCCGCTCAAAAATG
GCTGGCCTACGGCCAGGCAATCTACCAGGGCGCGGACAAGCCGCGCCGTCGCCACTCGACCGCCGGCGCC
CACATCAAGGCACCCTGCCTCGCGCGTTTCGGTGATGACGGTGAAAACCTCTGACACATGCAGCTCCCGG
AGACGGTCACAGCTTGTCTGTAAGCGGATGCCGGGAGCAGACAAGCCCGTCAGGGCGCGTCAGCGGGTGT
TGGCGGGTGTCGGGGCGCAGCCATGACCCAGTCACGTAGCGATAGCGGAGTGTATACTGGCTTAACTATG
CGGCATCAGAGCAGATTGTACTGAGAGTGCACCATATGCGGTGTGAAATACCGCACAGATGCGTAAGGAG
AAAATACCGCATCAGGCGCTCTTCCGCTTCCTCGCTCACTGACTCGCTGCGCTCGGTCGTTCGGCTGCGG
CGAGCGGTATCAGCTCACTCAAAGGCGGTAATACGGTTATCCACAGAATCAGGGGATAACGCAGGAAAGA
ACATGTGAGCAAAAGGCCAGCAAAAGGCCAGGAACCGTAAAAAGGCCGCGTTGCTGGCGTTTTTCCATAG
GCTCCGCCCCCCTGACGAGCATCACAAAAATCGACGCTCAAGTCAGAGGTGGCGAAACCCGACAGGACTA
TAAAGATACCAGGCGTTTCCCCCTGGAAGCTCCCTCGTGCGCTCTCCTGTTCCGACCCTGCCGCTTACCG
GATACCTGTCCGCCTTTCTCCCTTCGGGAAGCGTGGCGCTTTCTCATAGCTCACGCTGTAGGTATCTCAG
TTCGGTGTAGGTCGTTCGCTCCAAGCTGGGCTGTGTGCACGAACCCCCCGTTCAGCCCGACCGCTGCGCC
TTATCCGGTAACTATCGTCTTGAGTCCAACCCGGTAAGACACGACTTATCGCCACTGGCAGCAGCCACTG
GTAACAGGATTAGCAGAGCGAGGTATGTAGGCGGTGCTACAGAGTTCTTGAAGTGGTGGCCTAACTACGG
CTACACTAGAAGGACAGTATTTGGTATCTGCGCTCTGCTGAAGCCAGTTACCTTCGGAAAAAGAGTTGGT
AGCTCTTGATCCGGCAAACAAACCACCGCTGGTAGCGGTGGTTTTTTTGTTTGCAAGCAGCAGATTACGC
GCAGAAAAAAAGGATCTCAAGAAGATCCTTTGATCTTTTCTACGGGGTCTGACGCTCAGTGGAACGAAAA
CTCACGTTAAGGGATTTTGGTCATGCATTCTAGGTACTAAAACAATTCATCCAGTAAAATATAATATTTT
ATTTTCTCCCAATCAGGCTTGATCCCCAGTAAGTCAAAAAATAGCTCGACATACTGTTCTTCCCCGATAT
CCTCCCTGATCGACCGGACGCAGAAGGCAATGTCATACCACTTGTCCGCCCTGCCGCTTCTCCCAAGATC
AATAAAGCCACTTACTTTGCCATCTTTCACAAAGATGTTGCTGTCTCCCAGGTCGCCGTGGGAAAAGACA
AGTTCCTCTTCGGGCTTTTCCGTCTTTAAAAAATCATACAGCTCGCGCGGATCTTTAAATGGAGTGTCTT
CTTCCCAGTTTTCGCAATCCACATCGGCCAGATCGTTATTCAGTAAGTAATCCAATTCGGCTAAGCGGCT
GTCTAAGCTATTCGTATAGGGACAATCCGATATGTCGATGGAGTGAAAGAGCCTGATGCACTCCGCATAC
AGCTCGATAATCTTTTCAGGGCTTTGTTCATCTTCATACTCTTCCGAGCAAAGGACGCCATCGGCCTCAC
TCATGAGCAGATTGCTCCAGCCATCATGCCGTTCAAAGTGCAGGACCTTTGGAACAGGCAGCTTTCCTTC
CAGCCATAGCATCATGTCCTTTTCCCGTTCCACATCATAGGTGGTCCCTTTATACCGGCTGTCCGTCATT
TTTAAATATAGGTTTTCATTTTCTCCCACCAGCTTATATACCTTAGCAGGAGACATTCCTTCCGTATCTT
TTACGCAGCGGTATTTTTCGATCAGTTTTTTCAATTCCGGTGATATTCTCATTTTAGCCATTTATTATTT
CCTTCCTCTTTTCTACAGTATTTAAAGATACCCCAAGAAGCTAATTATAACAAGACGAACTCCAATTCAC
TGTTCCTTGCATTCTAAAACCTTAAATACCAGAAAACAGCTTTTTCAAAGTTGTTTTCAAAGTTGGCGTA
TAACATAGTATCGACGGAGCCGATTTTGAAACCGCGGTGATCACAGGCAGCAACGCTCTGTCATCGTTAC
AATCAACATGCTACCCTCCGCGAGATCATCCGTGTTTCAAACCCGGCAGCTTAGTTGCCGTTCTTCCGAA
TAGCATCGGTAACATGAGCAAAGTCTGCCGCCTTACAACGGCTCTCCCGCTGACGCCGTCCCGGACTGAT
GGGCTGCCTGTATCGAGTGGTGATTTTGTGCCGAGCTGCCGGTCGGGGAGCTGTTGGCTGGCTGG
Features (pLannotate 1.2.2; 24 found; start..end, strand, type, name):
      1..25      +  misc_feature   LB T-DNA repeat: left border repeat from nopaline C58 T-DNA
    111..363     -  terminator     MAS terminator: mannopine synthase terminator
    377..412     -  CDS            BlpR (fragment): phosphinothricin acetyltransferase; Streptomyces hygroscopicus bar; confers resistance to bialophos or phosphinothricin
    416..1129    -  CDS            mTurquoise2: mTurquoise2 is a basic (constitutively fluorescent) cyan fluorescent protein published in 2012, derived from Aequorea victoria. It is reported to be a rapidly-maturing monomer with very low acid sensitivity.
   1130..1234    -  CDS            XYLT (fragment): XYLT_ARATH - Experimental evidence at protein level: Swiss-Prot protein existence level 1. Glycosyltransferase involved in the xylosylation of N-glycans (PubMed:10781814, PubMed:12943552, PubMed:15013764, PubMed:15686448). Possesses beta-1,2-xylosyltransferase activity, transferring xylose from UDP-xylose to the core beta-linked mannose of N-glycans (PubMed:10781814, PubMed:12943552, PubMed:15013764, PubMed:15686448). Involved in the biosynthesis of glycoprotein bound N-glycans (PubMed:15686448, PubMed:22024534). Does not require metal ions for its activity (PubMed:15686448). From Arabidopsis
   1238..1618    -  promoter       MAS promoter: mannopine synthase promoter (Velten et al., 1984)
   1618..2430    +  CDS            IBMP_CAMVB (fragment): Experimental evidence at protein level: Swiss-Prot protein existence level 1. Enhances the ribosomal termination-reinitiation event leading to the translation of major open reading frames on the polycistronic viral RNAs. From Cauliflower mosaic virus (strain Bari 1) (CaMV).
   2614..2959    +  promoter       CaMV 35S promoter: strong constitutive promoter from cauliflower mosaic virus
   2989..3043    +  misc_feature   TMV Ω: translational enhancer from the tobacco mosaic virus 5'-leader sequence (Gallie et al., 1988)
   3045..3675    +  CDS            SYFP2 (fragment): monomeric optimized variant of EYFP, identical to mVenus but with L68V (Kremers et al., 2006) mammalian codon-optimized
   3877..3979    +  promoter       cat promoter: promoter of the E. coli cat gene encoding chloramphenicol acetyltransferase
   4010..4312    +  CDS            ccdB: CCDB_ECOLI - Also known as G, letB, letD. Experimental evidence at protein level: Swiss-Prot protein existence level 1. Toxic component of a type II toxin-antitoxin (TA) system, functioning in plasmid maintainence. Responsible for the post- segregational killing (PSK) of plasmid-free cells, also referred to as a plasmid addiction system. Half-life of over 2 hours. Cell killing by CcdB is accompanied by filamentation, defects in chromosome and plasmid segregation, defects in cell division, formation of anucleate cells, decreased DNA synthesis and plasmid loss. Interferes with the activity of DN
   4394..4646    +  terminator     NOS terminator: nopaline synthase terminator and poly(A) signal
   4673..4693    +  misc_feature   MCS (fragment): pUC18/19 multiple cloning site
   4696..4850    +  CDS            lacZα (fragment): LacZα fragment of β-galactosidase; lacZ fragment
   4916..4940    +  misc_feature   RB T-DNA repeat: right border repeat from nopaline C58 T-DNA
   5280..5681    +  CDS            Y4CG_SINFN (fragment): Protein inferred from homology: Swiss-Prot protein existence level 3. From Sinorhizobium fredii (strain NBRC 101917 / NGR234).
   6241..6870    +  CDS            pVS1 StaA: stability protein from the Pseudomonas plasmid pVS1 (Heeb et al., 2000)
   7299..8372    +  CDS            pVS1 RepA: replication protein from the Pseudomonas plasmid pVS1 (Heeb et al., 2000)
   8438..8632    +  rep_origin     pVS1 oriV: origin of replication for the Pseudomonas plasmid pVS1 (Heeb et al., 2000)
   8835..8874    +  CDS            rop (fragment): Rop protein, which maintains plasmids at low copy number; rop
   8976..9116    +  misc_feature   bom: basis of mobility region from pBR322
   9302..9890    -  rep_origin     ori: high-copy-number ColE1/pMB1/pBR322/pUC origin of replication
   9977..10771   -  CDS            KanR: aminoglycoside phosphotransferase; aphA-3; confers resistance to kanamycin
