[The description below was written by a language model from this plasmid's Addgene catalogue record and pLannotate feature annotations shown in this document.]
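Description:
pNC-BiFC-Vnn is an empty pCambia-based binary vector for plant bimolecular fluorescence complementation (BiFC) assays, designed to accept inserts by Nimble Cloning. Its backbone carries the pVS1 oriV with the RepA and StaA genes for replication and stable maintenance in Agrobacterium, a ColE1/pMB1-type origin and the pBR322 bom site for high-copy propagation in E. coli, and a kanamycin resistance gene for bacterial selection. Because the cloning site contains the toxic ccdB gene, the empty vector is maintained in a ccdB-tolerant strain. Replacing ccdB with an insert provides counter-selection against uncut parental plasmid in ordinary cloning strains.

Between the left and right T-DNA borders there are two plant expression units. The main unit uses the CaMV 35S promoter, preceded by additional upstream CaMV sequence, and the TMV Ω translational enhancer to drive a Venus/SYFP2-type yellow fluorescent protein fragment. This is followed by the cat promoter–ccdB cassette and the NOS terminator. The depositor describes this arrangement as "nVenus-NC frame", which indicates that a gene of interest cloned in place of ccdB is fused downstream of the N-terminal Venus fragment. Fluorescence would then be reconstituted only when the fusion interacts with a partner carrying the complementary Venus fragment.

The second unit lies in the opposite orientation. It uses the mannopine synthase (MAS) promoter and terminator to express mTurquoise2 fused to a fragment of Arabidopsis β-1,2-xylosyltransferase. This presumably acts as a cyan marker of transformed cells, although the record does not state its role. Only a short remnant of the bar gene is annotated, so no intact plant selection marker is evident. This suits a vector for Agrobacterium-mediated delivery and high-throughput protein interaction testing in plants.
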