Addgene plasmid #193422: pNC-BiFC-Vnn
Purpose: (Empty Backbone) Nimble cloning-compatible vector for plant BiFC
Depositing lab: Pu Yan. Depositing organization: Chinese Academy of Tropical Agricultural Sciences. Publication: A Nimble Cloning-compatible vector system for high-throughput gene functional analysis in plants. Yan P, Tuo D, Shen W, Deng H, Zhou P, Gao X. Plant Commun. 2023 Mar 13;4(2):100471. doi: 10.1016/j.xplc.2022.100471. Epub 2022 Nov 9. PubMed 36352791.
Backbone
  Vector backbone: pCambia
  Vector type: Plant Expression
Growth in bacteria
  Bacterial resistance: Kanamycin, 50 μg/mL
  Growth temperature: 37°C
  Growth strain: ccdB Survival
  Copy number: High Copy
Gene/Insert
  Gene/Insert name: None
Terms and licenses: Academic/Nonprofit Terms; Industry Terms: Not Available to Industry
Depositor comments: nVenus-NC frame
How to cite: pNC-BiFC-Vnn was a gift from Pu Yan (Addgene plasmid # 193422 ; http://n2t.net/addgene:193422 ; RRID:Addgene_193422)
